Addgene plasmid #133078: pIRES:hTRAAK(W262S)
Purpose: Mammalian expression vector. It will generate the human TRAAK channel full lenght W262S mutant
Depositing lab: Dan Minor. Depositing organization: University of California, San Francisco (UCSF). Publication: Transmembrane helix straightening and buckling underlies activation of mechanosensitive and thermosensitive K(2P) channels. Lolicato M, Riegelhaupt PM, Arrigoni C, Clark KA, Minor DL Jr. Neuron. 2014 Dec 17;84(6):1198-212. doi: 10.1016/j.neuron.2014.11.017. Epub 2014 Dec 11. PubMed 25500157.
Backbone
  Vector backbone: pIRES2 EGFP
  Backbone manufacturer: clonetech
  Vector type: Mammalian Expression
Growth in bacteria
  Bacterial resistance: Kanamycin, 50 μg/mL
  Growth temperature: 37°C
  Growth strain: DH5alpha
  Copy number: High Copy
Gene/Insert
  Gene/Insert name: Potassium channel subfamily K member 4 (KCNK4, TRAAK) W262S
  Species: H. sapiens (human)
  Entrez Gene: KCNK4 (a.k.a. FHEIG, K2p4.1, TRAAK, TRAAK1)
  Cloning method: Unknown
  Sequencing primers: 5′ CMV F; 3′ CMV R
Terms and licenses: Academic/Nonprofit Terms; Industry Terms: Not Available to Industry
How to cite: pIRES:hTRAAK(W262S) was a gift from Dan Minor (Addgene plasmid # 133078 ; http://n2t.net/addgene:133078 ; RRID:Addgene_133078)
