[The description below was written by a language model from this plasmid's Addgene catalogue record and pLannotate feature annotations shown in this document.]
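Description:
pIRES:hTRAAK(W262S) is a mammalian expression plasmid built on the pIRES2-EGFP backbone and carrying the full-length human two-pore-domain potassium channel TRAAK (KCNK4, K2P4.1) with a W262S point mutation. The sequenced record is 6,562 nt. It is maintained in E. coli through a high-copy ColE1/pUC-type origin and selected with kanamycin. The NeoR/KanR aminoglycoside phosphotransferase gene sits behind tandem bacterial (bla) and SV40 early promoters and ends in an HSV TK polyadenylation signal, so the same marker can also give G418 resistance in mammalian cells. An f1 origin is present as well. The short large T antigen, ble and bGH poly(A) fragments in the annotation appear to be partial matches to backbone sequence rather than functional elements.

The expression unit is bicistronic. The CMV immediate-early enhancer and promoter, which span the numbering origin of the circular map, drive a single transcript containing the KCNK4 coding sequence cloned between remnants of the multiple cloning site. This is followed by the EMCV IRES2 element, EGFP and an SV40 polyadenylation signal. The IRES allows EGFP to be translated independently from the same mRNA, so the channel is untagged and green fluorescence marks the transfected cells that express it.

The record gives the purpose simply as production of the W262S mutant channel in mammalian cells. The associated publication concerns the structural basis of activation in mechanosensitive and thermosensitive K2P channels, which suggests functional study of the mutant. The record does not state the functional effect of the W262S substitution or the cloning method used.
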