Features (pLannotate 1.2.2; 17 found; start..end, strand, type, name):
      1..204     +  promoter       CMV promoter: human cytomegalovirus (CMV) immediate early promoter
    227..255     +  misc_feature   MCS (fragment): multiple cloning site
    338..1516    +  CDS            KCNK4: KCNK4_HUMAN - Also known as TRAAK. Experimental evidence at protein level: Swiss-Prot protein existence level 1. Voltage-insensitive potassium channel (PubMed:22282805). Channel opening is triggered by mechanical forces that deform the membrane (PubMed:22282805, PubMed:25471887, PubMed:25500157, PubMed:30290154). Channel opening is triggered by raising the intracellular pH to basic levels (By similarity). The channel is inactive at 24 degrees Celsius (in vitro); raising the temperature to 37 degrees Celsius increases the frequency of channel opening, with a further increase in channel activity
   1523..1555    +  misc_feature   MCS (fragment): multiple cloning site
   1557..2143    +  misc_feature   IRES2: internal ribosome entry site (IRES) of the encephalomyocarditis virus (EMCV)
   2144..2863    +  CDS            EGFP: the original enhanced GFP (Yang et al., 1996) mammalian codon-optimized
   2880..2963    +  CDS            large T antigen (fragment): large T antigen from SV40 (simian virus 40)
   2986..3107    +  polyA_signal   SV40 poly(A) signal: SV40 polyadenylation signal
   3141..3569    -  rep_origin     f1 ori (sequence partly withheld): f1 bacteriophage origin of replication; arrow indicates direction of (+) strand synthesis
   3596..3700    +  promoter       AmpR promoter: bla
   3702..4059    +  promoter       SV40 promoter: SV40 enhancer and early promoter
   4094..4888    +  CDS            NeoR/KanR: aminoglycoside phosphotransferase from Tn5; aph(3')-II (or nptII); confers resistance to neomycin, kanamycin, and G418 (Geneticin®)
   4909..5061    +  CDS            ble (fragment): BLE_KLEPN - Experimental evidence at protein level: Swiss-Prot protein existence level 1. Binding protein with a strong affinity to the bleomycin family of antibiotics. Binds to CL990; an antimitotic-antibiotic compound. From Klebsiella pneumoniae.
   5120..5167    +  polyA_signal   HSV TK poly(A) signal: herpes simplex virus thymidine kinase polyadenylation signal (Cole and Stacy, 1985)
   5258..5274    -  polyA_signal   bGH poly(A) signal (fragment): bovine growth hormone polyadenylation signal
   5496..6084    +  rep_origin     ori: high-copy-number ColE1/pMB1/pBR322/pUC origin of replication
   6259..6562    +  enhancer       CMV enhancer: human cytomegalovirus immediate early enhancer
>Addgene plasmid #133078 | pIRES:hTRAAK(W262S) | addgene full sequence | sequence record 260970 | Addgene NGS Result
GTGATGCGGTTTTGGCAGTACATCAATGGGCGTGGATAGCGGTTTGACTCACGGGGATTTCCAAGTCTCC
ACCCCATTGACGTCAATGGGAGTTTGTTTTGGCACCAAAATCAACGGGACTTTCCAAAATGTCGTAACAA
CTCCGCCCCATTGACGCAAATGGGCGGTAGGCGTGTACGGTGGGAGGTCTATATAAGCAGAGCTGGTTTA
GTGAACCGTCAGATCCGCTAGCGCTACCGGACTCAGATCTCGAGCCACCATGACTACCGCTCCACAAGAA
CCACCCGCTCGCCCACTCCAAGCTGGCTCCGGTGCTGGTCCTGCTCCTGGACGTGCTATGAGATCAACAA
CGCTCCTCGCTCTGCTGGCCCTCGTATTGCTGTACCTCGTGTCTGGTGCTCTGGTATTCCGTGCTCTCGA
ACAACCACATGAACAACAGGCTCAACGTGAACTGGGAGAAGTCCGTGAAAAATTCCTCCGTGCCCATCCG
TGTGTTTCCGATCAAGAGTTGGGATTGCTCATCAAGGAAGTCGCCGACGCTTTGGGAGGCGGTGCCGACC
CTGAGACAAACTCCACCTCAAACTCCTCTCACTCTGCCTGGGATTTGGGATCTGCCTTCTTCTTCTCTGG
AACCATCATCACCACTATCGGTTACGGTAACGTGGCACTCCGTACCGACGCCGGTAGACTGTTCTGTATT
TTCTACGCCCTCGTTGGTATCCCTCTCTTCGGAATCTTGTTGGCTGGAGTCGGAGATCGCCTCGGTTCAT
CATTGAGGCATGGCATCGGTCATATTGAGGCCATTTTCTTGAAATGGCACGTGCCACCTGAATTGGTTCG
TGTACTGTCCGCTATGCTGTTCCTCCTCATCGGTTGCTTGCTCTTCGTTCTCACCCCCACTTTCGTATTC
TGCTACATGGAGGACTGGTCTAAACTGGAGGCCATCTACTTCGTGATCGTGACCCTCACTACTGTTGGAT
TCGGAGACTACGTTGCTGGAGCCGATCCTAGACAGGATTCTCCTGCCTACCAACCTTTGGTGTCGTTCTG
GATTCTGTTGGGACTGGCATACTTCGCTAGTGTGCTCACCACCATTGGCAACTGGTTGAGAGTGGTATCA
CGTCGTACTCGTGCTGAGATGGGAGGACTCACTGCTCAAGCTGCTTCATGGACCGGAACTGTGACTGCTA
GAGTCACCCAACGTGCTGGACCGGCTGCTCCACCACCTGAAAAAGAACAACCCCTGCTGCCTCCTCCGCC
TTGTCCCGCCCAACCGCTGGGACGTCCTCGTTCTCCTTCACCTCCCGAAAAGGCACAACCACCTTCACCC
CCTACTGCTTCCGCTTTGGACTACCCTTCTGAAAACCTGGCTTTCATCGACGAATCTTCGGACACTCAAT
CCGAGCGTGGATGTCCATTGCCTAGGGCTCCTAGGGGCCGTCGTAGACCCAACCCTCCCCGTAAACCTGT
TAGGCCTCGTGGACCTGGTAGACCGAGAGACAAAGGAGTCCCTGTTTAGTAGTCTGCAGTCGACGGTACC
GCGGGCCCGGGATCCGCCCCTCTCCCTCCCCCCCCCCTAACGTTACTGGCCGAAGCCGCTTGGAATAAGG
CCGGTGTGCGTTTGTCTATATGTTATTTTCCACCATATTGCCGTCTTTTGGCAATGTGAGGGCCCGGAAA
CCTGGCCCTGTCTTCTTGACGAGCATTCCTAGGGGTCTTTCCCCTCTCGCCAAAGGAATGCAAGGTCTGT
TGAATGTCGTGAAGGAAGCAGTTCCTCTGGAAGCTTCTTGAAGACAAACAACGTCTGTAGCGACCCTTTG
CAGGCAGCGGAACCCCCCACCTGGCGACAGGTGCCTCTGCGGCCAAAAGCCACGTGTATAAGATACACCT
GCAAAGGCGGCACAACCCCAGTGCCACGTTGTGAGTTGGATAGTTGTGGAAAGAGTCAAATGGCTCTCCT
CAAGCGTATTCAACAAGGGGCTGAAGGATGCCCAGAAGGTACCCCATTGTATGGGATCTGATCTGGGGCC
TCGGTACACATGCTTTACATGTGTTTAGTCGAGGTTAAAAAAACGTCTAGGCCCCCCGAACCACGGGGAC
GTGGTTTTCCTTTGAAAAACACGATGATAATATGGCCACAACCATGGTGAGCAAGGGCGAGGAGCTGTTC
ACCGGGGTGGTGCCCATCCTGGTCGAGCTGGACGGCGACGTAAACGGCCACAAGTTCAGCGTGTCCGGCG
AGGGCGAGGGCGATGCCACCTACGGCAAGCTGACCCTGAAGTTCATCTGCACCACCGGCAAGCTGCCCGT
GCCCTGGCCCACCCTCGTGACCACCCTGACCTACGGCGTGCAGTGCTTCAGCCGCTACCCCGACCACATG
AAGCAGCACGACTTCTTCAAGTCCGCCATGCCCGAAGGCTACGTCCAGGAGCGCACCATCTTCTTCAAGG
ACGACGGCAACTACAAGACCCGCGCCGAGGTGAAGTTCGAGGGCGACACCCTGGTGAACCGCATCGAGCT
GAAGGGCATCGACTTCAAGGAGGACGGCAACATCCTGGGGCACAAGCTGGAGTACAACTACAACAGCCAC
AACGTCTATATCATGGCCGACAAGCAGAAGAACGGCATCAAGGTGAACTTCAAGATCCGCCACAACATCG
AGGACGGCAGCGTGCAGCTCGCCGACCACTACCAGCAGAACACCCCCATCGGCGACGGCCCCGTGCTGCT
GCCCGACAACCACTACCTGAGCACCCAGTCCGCCCTGAGCAAAGACCCCAACGAGAAGCGCGATCACATG
GTCCTGCTGGAGTTCGTGACCGCCGCCGGGATCACTCTCGGCATGGACGAGCTGTACAAGTAAAGCGGCC
GCGACTCTAGATCATAATCAGCCATACCACATTTGTAGAGGTTTTACTTGCTTTAAAAAACCTCCCACAC
CTCCCCCTGAACCTGAAACATAAAATGAATGCAATTGTTGTTGTTAACTTGTTTATTGCAGCTTATAATG
GTTACAAATAAAGCAATAGCATCACAAATTTCACAAATAAAGCATTTTTTTCACTGCATTCTAGTTGTGG
TTTGTCCAAACTCATCAATGTATCTTAAGGCGTAAATTGTAAGCGTTAATATTTTGTTAAAATTCGCGTT
AAATTTTTGTTAAATCAGCTCATTTTTTAACCAATAGGCCGAAATCGGCAAAATCCCTTATAAATCAAAA
GAATAGACCGAGATAGGGT
[37 nt withheld, positions 3240-3276]
AAAGAACGTGGACTCCAACGTCAAAGG
[49 nt withheld, positions 3304-3352]
T
[91 nt withheld, positions 3354-3444]
G
[124 nt withheld, positions 3446-3569]
CAGGTGGCACTTTTCGGGGAAATGTGCGCGGAACCCCTATTTGTTTATTTTTCTAAATACATTCAAATAT
GTATCCGCTCATGAGACAATAACCCTGATAAATGCTTCAATAATATTGAAAAAGGAAGAGTCCTGAGGCG
GAAAGAACCAGCTGTGGAATGTGTGTCAGTTAGGGTGTGGAAAGTCCCCAGGCTCCCCAGCAGGCAGAAG
TATGCAAAGCATGCATCTCAATTAGTCAGCAACCAGGTGTGGAAAGTCCCCAGGCTCCCCAGCAGGCAGA
AGTATGCAAAGCATGCATCTCAATTAGTCAGCAACCATAGTCCCGCCCCTAACTCCGCCCATCCCGCCCC
TAACTCCGCCCAGTTCCGCCCATTCTCCGCCCCATGGCTGACTAATTTTTTTTATTTATGCAGAGGCCGA
GGCCGCCTCGGCCTCTGAGCTATTCCAGAAGTAGTGAGGAGGCTTTTTTGGAGGCCTAGGCTTTTGCAAA
GATCGATCAAGAGACAGGATGAGGATCGTTTCGCATGATTGAACAAGATGGATTGCACGCAGGTTCTCCG
GCCGCTTGGGTGGAGAGGCTATTCGGCTATGACTGGGCACAACAGACAATCGGCTGCTCTGATGCCGCCG
TGTTCCGGCTGTCAGCGCAGGGGCGCCCGGTTCTTTTTGTCAAGACCGACCTGTCCGGTGCCCTGAATGA
ACTGCAAGACGAGGCAGCGCGGCTATCGTGGCTGGCCACGACGGGCGTTCCTTGCGCAGCTGTGCTCGAC
GTTGTCACTGAAGCGGGAAGGGACTGGCTGCTATTGGGCGAAGTGCCGGGGCAGGATCTCCTGTCATCTC
ACCTTGCTCCTGCCGAGAAAGTATCCATCATGGCTGATGCAATGCGGCGGCTGCATACGCTTGATCCGGC
TACCTGCCCATTCGACCACCAAGCGAAACATCGCATCGAGCGAGCACGTACTCGGATGGAAGCCGGTCTT
GTCGATCAGGATGATCTGGACGAAGAGCATCAGGGGCTCGCGCCAGCCGAACTGTTCGCCAGGCTCAAGG
CGAGCATGCCCGACGGCGAGGATCTCGTCGTGACCCATGGCGATGCCTGCTTGCCGAATATCATGGTGGA
AAATGGCCGCTTTTCTGGATTCATCGACTGTGGCCGGCTGGGTGTGGCGGACCGCTATCAGGACATAGCG
TTGGCTACCCGTGATATTGCTGAAGAGCTTGGCGGCGAATGGGCTGACCGCTTCCTCGTGCTTTACGGTA
TCGCCGCTCCCGATTCGCAGCGCATCGCCTTCTATCGCCTTCTTGACGAGTTCTTCTGAGCGGGACTCTG
GGGTTCGAAATGACCGACCAAGCGACGCCCAACCTGCCATCACGAGATTTCGATTCCACCGCCGCCTTCT
ATGAAAGGTTGGGCTTCGGAATCGTTTTCCGGGACGCCGGCTGGATGATCCTCCAGCGCGGGGATCTCAT
GCTGGAGTTCTTCGCCCACCCTAGGGGGAGGCTAACTGAAACACGGAAGGAGACAATACCGGAAGGAACC
CGCGCTATGACGGCAATAAAAAGACAGAATAAAACGCACGGTGTTGGGTCGTTTGTTCATAAACGCGGGG
TTCGGTCCCAGGGCTGGCACTCTGTCGATACCCCACCGAGACCCCATTGGGGCCAATACGCCCGCGTTTC
TTCCTTTTCCCCACCCCACCCCCCAAGTTCGGGTGAAGGCCCAGGGCTCGCAGCCAACGTCGGGGCGGCA
GGCCCTGCCATAGCCTCAGGTTACTCATATATACTTTAGATTGATTTAAAACTTCATTTTTAATTTAAAA
GGATCTAGGTGAAGATCCTTTTTGATAATCTCATGACCAAAATCCCTTAACGTGAGTTTTCGTTCCACTG
AGCGTCAGACCCCGTAGAAAAGATCAAAGGATCTTCTTGAGATCCTTTTTTTCTGCGCGTAATCTGCTGC
TTGCAAACAAAAAAACCACCGCTACCAGCGGTGGTTTGTTTGCCGGATCAAGAGCTACCAACTCTTTTTC
CGAAGGTAACTGGCTTCAGCAGAGCGCAGATACCAAATACTGTTCTTCTAGTGTAGCCGTAGTTAGGCCA
CCACTTCAAGAACTCTGTAGCACCGCCTACATACCTCGCTCTGCTAATCCTGTTACCAGTGGCTGCTGCC
AGTGGCGATAAGTCGTGTCTTACCGGGTTGGACTCAAGACGATAGTTACCGGATAAGGCGCAGCGGTCGG
GCTGAACGGGGGGTTCGTGCACACAGCCCAGCTTGGAGCGAACGACCTACACCGAACTGAGATACCTACA
GCGTGAGCTATGAGAAAGCGCCACGCTTCCCGAAGGGAGAAAGGCGGACAGGTATCCGGTAAGCGGCAGG
GTCGGAACAGGAGAGCGCACGAGGGAGCTTCCAGGGGGAAACGCCTGGTATCTTTATAGTCCTGTCGGGT
TTCGCCACCTCTGACTTGAGCGTCGATTTTTGTGATGCTCGTCAGGGGGGCGGAGCCTATGGAAAAACGC
CAGCAACGCGGCCTTTTTACGGTTCCTGGCCTTTTGCTGGCCTTTTGCTCACATGTTCTTTCCTGCGTTA
TCCCCTGATTCTGTGGATAACCGTATTACCGCCATGCATTAGTTATTAATAGTAATCAATTACGGGGTCA
TTAGTTCATAGCCCATATATGGAGTTCCGCGTTACATAACTTACGGTAAATGGCCCGCCTGGCTGACCGC
CCAACGACCCCCGCCCATTGACGTCAATAATGACGTATGTTCCCATAGTAACGCCAATAGGGACTTTCCA
TTGACGTCAATGGGTGGAGTATTTACGGTAAACTGCCCACTTGGCAGTACATCAAGTGTATCATATGCCA
AGTACGCCCCCTATTGACGTCAATGACGGTAAATGGCCCGCCTGGCATTATGCCCAGTACATGACCTTAT
GGGACTTTCCTACTTGGCAGTACATCTACGTATTAGTCATCGCTATTACCATG
